Addgene plasmid #103199: LSB-hsa-miR-128-2-5p
Purpose: Used to sense miRNA activity using fluorescence based tools. hsa-miR-128-2-5p target in 3' UTR of of mKate. miRNA activity can be measured by the repression of mKate2 relative to EBFP2 fluorescent proteins . Plasmid is inherently unstable; please see Depositor Comments
Depositing lab: Ron Weiss. Depositing organization: Massachusetts Institute of Technology. Publication: A mixed antagonistic/synergistic miRNA repression model enables accurate predictions of multi-input miRNA sensor activity. Gam JJ, Babb J, Weiss R. Nat Commun. 2018 Jun 22;9(1):2430. doi: 10.1038/s41467-018-04575-0. PubMed 29934631.
Backbone
  Vector backbone: Low Sensor Backbone (LSB)
  Vector type: Mammalian Expression, Synthetic Biology
Growth in bacteria
  Bacterial resistance: Ampicillin and Kanamycin, 100 & 50 μg/mL
  Growth temperature: 30°C
  Growth strain: NEB Stable
  Copy number: High Copy
Gene/Insert
  Gene/Insert name: hsa-miR-128-2-5p target
  Species: H. sapiens (human)
  Entrez Gene: MIR128-2 (a.k.a. MIR128B, MIRN128-2, MIRN128B, mir-128-2, mir-128b)
  Promoter: EF-1a
  Cloning method: Gibson Cloning
Terms and licenses: Academic/Nonprofit Terms; Industry Terms: Not Available to Industry
Depositor comments: Please note that this plasmid is inherently unstable due to a repeating poly A element. We recommend performing a diagnostic digest on multiple colonies upon receipt. The depositors would like to note the presence of several discrepancies between the depositor sequence and physical plasmid sequence. In particular, the sequences upstream and downstream of the puromycin coding region have 10 bp insertions which do not affect the ability to perform puromycin selection. The sequences for those regions within the physical plasmids are as follows: Upstream of Puro: GAATTCGACCGCCTGTCTCAAGGTGCCACC; Downstream of Puro: GCTTTGAGACTACGCGTGAATTCACTCCTC.
How to cite: LSB-hsa-miR-128-2-5p was a gift from Ron Weiss (Addgene plasmid # 103199 ; http://n2t.net/addgene:103199 ; RRID:Addgene_103199)
