[The description below was written by a language model from this plasmid's Addgene catalogue record and pLannotate feature annotations shown in this document.]
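Description:
LSB-hsa-miR-128-2-5p is an 11,047 nt mammalian expression and synthetic-biology plasmid built on the Low Sensor Backbone (LSB). It serves as a two-colour fluorescent sensor of microRNA activity. It replicates in E. coli from a high-copy ColE1/pUC-type origin and carries both an ampicillin (β-lactamase) and a kanamycin (aph(3')-Ia) resistance gene, with both antibiotics listed for selection. A puromycin N-acetyltransferase gene followed by a rabbit β-globin poly(A) signal allows puromycin selection in mammalian cells, although no promoter is annotated directly upstream of it. Remnants of lac regulatory elements are also present in the backbone.

The payload consists of two parallel transcription units. Each is driven by the human EF-1α core promoter with its intron A and ends in a β-globin-derived 3' region and poly(A) signal. The attB4, attB1 and attB2 sites flanking the promoters and coding sequences are Gateway recombination scars. The first unit expresses the red fluorescent protein mKate2. According to the catalogue entry, this unit carries a target site for human miR-128-2-5p in its 3' UTR, though the feature table does not annotate that site separately. The second unit expresses the blue protein EBFP2 with no miRNA target and acts as an internal reference for delivery and expression. When miR-128-2-5p is active in a transfected cell it represses the mKate2 transcript, so miRNA activity is read out as reduced mKate2 fluorescence relative to EBFP2.

The depositor notes that the repeated poly(A) elements make the plasmid inherently unstable. The physical plasmid also differs slightly from the deposited sequence, with 10 bp insertions on either side of the puromycin coding region that do not impair selection.
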