Features (pLannotate 1.2.2; 28 found; start..end, strand, type, name):
     87..675     -  rep_origin     ori: high-copy-number ColE1/pMB1/pBR322/pUC origin of replication
    846..1706    -  CDS            AmpR: β-lactamase; bla; confers resistance to ampicillin, carbenicillin, and related antibiotics
   1707..1778    -  promoter       AmpR promoter: bla
   1857..2456    +  CDS            PuroR: puromycin N-acetyltransferase; pac from Streptomyces alboniger; confers resistance to puromycin
   2461..2541    +  CDS            HBB (fragment): HBB_PONPY - Experimental evidence at transcript level: Swiss-Prot protein existence level 2. Involved in oxygen transport from the lung to the various peripheral tissues. From Pongo pygmaeus (Bornean orangutan).
   2612..2667    +  polyA_signal   β-globin poly(A) signal: rabbit β-globin polyadenylation signal (Gil and Proudfoot, 1987)
   3646..3666    +  protein_bind   attB4: mutant version of attB; core recombination site for the Gateway® BP reaction BP Clonase™
   3734..3945    +  promoter       EF-1α core promoter: core promoter for human elongation factor EF-1α
   3946..4884    +  intron         EF-1α intron A: intron upstream of the start codon of human EF-1α
   4911..4931    +  protein_bind   attB1: mutant version of attB; core recombination site for the Gateway® BP reaction BP Clonase™
   4951..5646    +  CDS            mKate2: mKate2 is a basic (constitutively fluorescent) red fluorescent protein published in 2009, derived from Entacmaea quadricolor. It is reported to be a rapidly-maturing monomer with moderate acid sensitivity.
   5666..5690    -  protein_bind   attB2: mutant version of attB; recombination site for the Gateway® BP reaction BP Clonase™
   5838..5912    +  CDS            HBB (fragment): HBB_PONPY - Experimental evidence at transcript level: Swiss-Prot protein existence level 2. Involved in oxygen transport from the lung to the various peripheral tissues. From Pongo pygmaeus (Bornean orangutan).
   5983..6038    +  polyA_signal   β-globin poly(A) signal: rabbit β-globin polyadenylation signal (Gil and Proudfoot, 1987)
   6422..6447    +  misc_feature   SA: splice acceptor site
   7119..7139    +  protein_bind   attB4: mutant version of attB; core recombination site for the Gateway® BP reaction BP Clonase™
   7207..7418    +  promoter       EF-1α core promoter: core promoter for human elongation factor EF-1α
   7419..8357    +  intron         EF-1α intron A: intron upstream of the start codon of human EF-1α
   8384..8404    +  protein_bind   attB1: mutant version of attB; core recombination site for the Gateway® BP reaction BP Clonase™
   8415..9131    +  CDS            EBFP2: EBFP2 is a basic (constitutively fluorescent) blue fluorescent protein published in 2007, derived from Aequorea victoria. It is reported to be a rapidly-maturing monomer with moderate acid sensitivity.
   9139..9163    -  protein_bind   attB2: mutant version of attB; recombination site for the Gateway® BP reaction BP Clonase™
   9167..9247    +  CDS            HBB (fragment): HBB_PONPY - Experimental evidence at transcript level: Swiss-Prot protein existence level 2. Involved in oxygen transport from the lung to the various peripheral tissues. From Pongo pygmaeus (Bornean orangutan).
   9318..9373    +  polyA_signal   β-globin poly(A) signal: rabbit β-globin polyadenylation signal (Gil and Proudfoot, 1987)
   9756..9778    -  protein_bind   lac operator (fragment): The lac repressor binds to the lac operator to inhibit transcription in E. coli. This inhibition can be relieved by adding lactose or isopropyl-β-D-thiogalactopyranoside (IPTG). lac repressor encoded by lacI
   9782..9812    -  promoter       lac promoter: promoter for the E. coli lac operon
   9827..9848    -  protein_bind   CAP binding site: CAP binding activates transcription in the presence of cAMP. E. coli catabolite activator protein
   9861..9900    -  CDS            lacI (fragment): lac repressor; lacI; The lac repressor binds to the lac operator to inhibit transcription in E. coli. This inhibition can be relieved by adding lactose or isopropyl-β-D-thiogalactopyranoside (IPTG).
  10073..10882   +  CDS            KanR: aminoglycoside phosphotransferase; aph(3')-Ia; confers resistance to kanamycin in bacteria or G418 (Geneticin®) in eukaryotes
>Addgene plasmid #103199 | LSB-hsa-miR-128-2-5p | depositor full sequence | sequence record 195447 | Full Sequence
AATTGAGGGGATAACGCAGGAAAGAACATGTGAGCAAAAGGCCAGCAAAAGGCCAGGAACCGTAAAAAGG
CCGCGTTGCTGGCGTTTTTCCATAGGCTCCGCCCCCCTGACGAGCATCACAAAAATCGACGCTCAAGTCA
GAGGTGGCGAAACCCGACAGGACTATAAAGATACCAGGCGTTTCCCCCTGGAAGCTCCCTCGTGCGCTCT
CCTGTTCCGACCCTGCCGCTTACCGGATACCTGTCCGCCTTTCTCCCTTCGGGAAGCGTGGCGCTTTCTC
ATAGCTCACGCTGTAGGTATCTCAGTTCGGTGTAGGTCGTTCGCTCCAAGCTGGGCTGTGTGCACGAACC
CCCCGTTCAGCCCGACCGCTGCGCCTTATCCGGTAACTATCGTCTTGAGTCCAACCCGGTAAGACACGAC
TTATCGCCACTGGCAGCAGCCACTGGTAACAGGATTAGCAGAGCGAGGTATGTAGGCGGTGCTACAGAGT
TCTTGAAGTGGTGGCCTAACTACGGCTACACTAGAAGAACAGTATTTGGTATCTGCGCTCTGCTGAAGCC
AGTTACCTTCGGAAAAAGAGTTGGTAGCTCTTGATCCGGCAAACAAACCACCGCTGGTAGCGGTGGTTTT
TTTGTTTGCAAGCAGCAGATTACGCGCAGAAAAAAAGGATCTCAAGAAGATCCTTTGATCTTTTCTACGG
GGTCTGACGCTCAGTGGAACGAAAACTCACGTTAAGGGATTTTGGTCATGAGATTATCAAAAAGGATCTT
CACCTAGATCCTTTTAAATTAAAAATGAAGTTTTAAATCAATCTAAAGTATATATGAGTAAACTTGGTCT
GACAGTTACCAATGCTTAATCAGTGAGGCACCTATCTCAGCGATCTGTCTATTTCGTTCATCCATAGTTG
CCTGACTCCCCGTCGTGTAGATAACTACGATACGGGAGGGCTTACCATCTGGCCCCAGTGCTGCAATGAT
ACCGCGAGAACCACGCTCACCGGCTCCAGATTTATCAGCAATAAACCAGCCAGCCGGAAGGGCCGAGCGC
AGAAGTGGTCCTGCAACTTTATCCGCCTCCATCCAGTCTATTAATTGTTGCCGGGAAGCTAGAGTAAGTA
GTTCGCCAGTTAATAGTTTGCGCAACGTTGTTGCCATTGCTACAGGCATCGTGGTGTCACGCTCGTCGTT
TGGTATGGCTTCATTCAGCTCCGGTTCCCAACGATCAAGGCGAGTTACATGATCCCCCATGTTGTGCAAA
AAAGCGGTTAGCTCCTTCGGTCCTCCGATCGTTGTCAGAAGTAAGTTGGCCGCAGTGTTATCACTCATGG
TTATGGCAGCACTGCATAATTCTCTTACTGTCATGCCATCCGTAAGATGCTTTTCTGTGACTGGTGAGTA
CTCAACCAAGTCATTCTGAGAATAGTGTATGCGGCGACCGAGTTGCTCTTGCCCGGCGTCAATACGGGAT
AATACCGCGCCACATAGCAGAACTTTAAAAGTGCTCATCATTGGAAAACGTTCTTCGGGGCGAAAACTCT
CAAGGATCTTACCGCTGTTGAGATCCAGTTCGATGTAACCCACTCGTGCACCCAACTGATCTTCAGCATC
TTTTACTTTCACCAGCGTTTCTGGGTGAGCAAAAACAGGAAGGCAAAATGCCGCAAAAAAGGGAATAAGG
GCGACACGGAAATGTTGAATACTCATACTCTTCCTTTTTCAATATTATTGAAGCATTTATCAGGGTTATT
GTCTCATGAGCGGATACATATTTGAATGTAGCTCCGAATTTCTCGAGGGCTTGTCGACGACGGCGGTCTC
CGTCGTCAGGATCATGAATTCGACCCGCCTGCCACCATGACCGAGTACAAGCCCACGGTGCGCCTCGCCA
CCCGCGACGACGTCCCCCGGGCCGTACGCACCCTCGCCGCCGCGTTCGCCGACTACCCCGCCACGCGCCA
CACCGTCGACCCGGACCGCCACATCGAGCGGGTCACCGAGCTGCAAGAACTCTTCCTCACGCGCGTCGGG
CTCGACATCGGCAAGGTGTGGGTCGCGGACGACGGCGCCGCGGTGGCGGTCTGGACCACGCCGGAGAGCG
TCGAAGCGGGGGCGGTGTTCGCCGAGATCGGCCCGCGCATGGCCGAGTTGAGCGGTTCCCGGCTGGCCGC
GCAGCAACAGATGGAAGGCCTCCTGGCGCCGCACCGGCCCAAGGAGCCCGCGTGGTTCCTGGCCACCGTC
GGCGTCTCGCCCGACCACCAGGGCAAGGGTCTGGGCAGCGCCGTCGTGCTCCCCGGAGTGGAGGCGGCCG
AGCGCGCCGGGGTGCCCGCCTTCCTGGAGACATCCGCGCCCCGCAACCTCCCCTTCTACGAGCGGCTCGG
CTTCACCGTCACCGCCGACGTCGAGGTGCCCGAAGGACCGCGCACCTGGTGCATGACCCGCAAGCCCGGT
GCCTGATACGCGTGAATTCACTCCTCAGGTGCAGGCTGCCTATCAGAAGGTGGTGGCTGGTGTGGCCAAT
GCCCTGGCTCACAAATACCACTGAGATCTTTTTCCCTCTGCCAAAAATTATGGGGACATCATGAAGCCCC
TTGAGCATCTGACTTCTGGCTAATAAAGGAAATTTATTTTCATTGCAATAGTGTGTTGGAATTTTTTGTG
TCTCTCACTCGGAAGGACATATGGGAGGGCAAATCATTTAAAACATCAGAATGAGTATTTGGTTTAGAGT
TTGGCAACATATGCCCATATGCTGGCTGCCATGAACAAAGGTTGGCTATAAAGAGGTCATCAGTATATGA
AACAGCCCCCTGCTGTCCATTCCTTATTCCATAGAAAAGCCTTGACTTGAGGTTAGATTTTTTTTATATT
TTGTTTTGTGTTATTTTTTTCTTTAACATCCCTAAAATTTTCCTTACATGTTTTACTAGCCAGATTTTTC
CTCCTCTCCTGACTACTCCCAGTCATAGCTGTCCCTCTTCTCTTATGGAGATCCCTCGACCTGCAGCCCA
AGCTTGAATTCTCTAGAATTACCCTGTTATCCCTATGCTTGGTTTACCGAGCTCTTATTGGTTTTCAAAC
TTCATTGACTGTGCCCAACGCGCCTGGGAGCTCACGGGGACAGCCCCCCCCCAAAGCCCCCAGGGATGTA
ATTACGTCCCTCCCCCGCTAGGGGGCAGCAGCGAGCCGCCCGGGGCTCCGCTCCGGTCCGGCGCTCCCCC
CGCATCCCCGAGCCGGCAGCGTGCGGGGACAGCCCGGGCACGGGGAAGGTGGCACGGGATCGCTTTCCTC
TGAACGCTTCTCGCTGCTCTTTGAGCCTGCAGACACCTGGGGGGATACGGGGAAAAAGCTAGGCTGAAAG
ACCGGTTCTTAGAATGACACGCGCCTGGGAGCTCACGGGGACAGCCCCCCCCCAAAGCCCCCAGGGATGT
AATTACGTCCCTCCCCCGCTAGGGGGCAGCAGCGAGCCGCCCGGGGCTCCGCTCCGGTCCGGCGCTCCCC
CCGCATCCCCGAGCCGGCAGCGTGCGGGGACAGCCCGGGCACGGGGAAGGTGGCACGGGATCGCTTTCCT
CTGAACGCTTCTCGCTGCTCTTTGAGCCTGCAGACACCTGGGGGGATACGGGGAAAAAGCTAACTTCTGA
GACGACAACTTTGTATAGAAAAGTTGGCTCCGAATTCGCCCTTGACAGCAGAGATCCAGTTTGGTTAATT
AATTGGCTCCGGTGCCCGTCAGTGGGCAGAGCGCACATCGCCCACAGTCCCCGAGAAGTTGTGGGGAGGG
GTCGGCAATTGAACCGGTGCCTAGAGAAGGTGGCGCGGGGTAAACTGGGAAAGTGATGTCGTGTACTGGC
TCCGCCTTTTTCCCGAGGGTGGGGGAGAACCGTATATAAGTGCAGTAGTCGCCGTGAACGTTCTTTTTCG
CAACGGGTTTGCCGCCAGAACACAGGTAAGTGCCGTGTGTGGTTCCCGCGGGCCTGGCCTCTTTACGGGT
TATGGCCCTTGCGTGCCTTGAATTACTTCCACCTGGCTGCAGTACGTGATTCTTGATCCCGAGCTTCGGG
TTGGAAGTGGGTGGGAGAGTTCGAGGCCTTGCGCTTAAGGAGCCCCTTCGCCTCGTGCTTGAGTTGAGGC
CTGGCCTGGGCGCTGGGGCCGCCGCGTGCGAATCTGGTGGCACCTTCGCGCCTGTCTCGCTGCTTTCGAT
AAGTCTCTAGCCATTTAAAATTTTTGATGACCTGCTGCGACGCTTTTTTTCTGGCAAGATAGTCTTGTAA
ATGCGGGCCAAGATCTGCACACTGGTATTTCGGTTTTTGGGGCCGCGGGCGGCGACGGGGCCCGTGCGTC
CCAGCGCACATGTTCGGCGAGGCGGGGCCTGCGAGCGCGGCCACCGAGAATCGGACGGGGGTAGTCTCAA
GCTGGCCGGCCTGCTCTGGTGCCTGGCCTCGCGCCGCCGTGTATCGCCCCGCCCTGGGCGGCAAGGCTGG
CCCGGTCGGCACCAGTTGCGTGAGCGGAAAGATGGCCGCTTCCCGGCCCTGCTGCAGGGAGCTCAAAATG
GAGGACGCGGCGCTCGGGAGAGCGGGCGGGTGAGTCACCCACACAAAGGAAAAGGGCCTTTCCGTCCTCA
GCCGTCGCTTCATGTGACTCCACGGAGTACCGGGCGCCGTCCAGGCACCTCGATTAGTTCTCGAGCTTTT
GGAGTACGTCGTCTTTAGGTTGGGGGGAGGGGTTTTATGCGATGGAGTTTCCCCACACTGAGTGGGTGGA
GACTGAAGTTAGGCCAGCTTGGCACTTGATGTAATTCTCCTTGGAATTTGCCCTTTTTGAGTTTGGATCT
TGGTTCATTCTCAAGCCTCAGACAGTGGTTCAAAGTTTTTTTCTTCCATTTCAGGTGTCGTGAGAAGGGC
GAATTCGACCCAAGTTTGTACAAAAAAGCAGGCTGGATCCAGGTGCCACCATGGTGAGCGAGCTGATTAA
GGAGAACATGCACATGAAGCTGTACATGGAGGGCACCGTGAACAACCACCACTTCAAGTGCACATCCGAG
GGCGAAGGCAAGCCCTACGAGGGCACCCAGACCATGAGAATCAAGGCGGTCGAGGGCGGCCCTCTCCCCT
TCGCCTTCGACATCCTGGCTACCAGCTTCATGTACGGCAGCAAAACCTTCATCAACCACACCCAGGGCAT
CCCCGACTTCTTTAAGCAGTCCTTCCCCGAGGGCTTCACATGGGAGAGAGTCACCACATACGAAGATGGG
GGCGTGCTGACCGCTACCCAGGACACCAGCCTCCAGGACGGCTGCCTCATCTACAACGTCAAGATCAGAG
GGGTGAACTTCCCATCCAACGGCCCTGTGATGCAGAAGAAAACACTCGGCTGGGAGGCCTCCACCGAGAC
ACTGTACCCCGCTGACGGCGGCCTGGAAGGCAGAGCCGACATGGCCCTGAAGCTCGTGGGCGGGGGCCAC
CTGATCTGCAACCTTAAGACCACATACAGATCCAAGAAACCCGCTAAGAACCTCAAGATGCCCGGCGTCT
ACTATGTGGACAGGAGACTGGAAAGAATCAAGGAGGCCGACAAAGAGACATACGTCGAGCAGCACGAGGT
GGCTGTGGCCAGATACTGCGACCTCCCTAGCAAACTGGGGCACAAACTTAATTGAGAATTCTACCACCCA
GCTTTCTTGTACAAAGTGGTACGTCTCAAGACCAGAGGTCTCTGCTTAGAGGTATTCTCGTACAGTGTAT
CGGCCCCCTCTCGTACAGTGTATCGGCCCCCTCTCGTACAGTGTATCGGCCCCCTCTCGTACAGTGTATC
GGCCCCCCAACCAGAAGAGACCTGTGCTTCACTCCTCAGGTGCAGGCTGCCTATCAGAAGGTGGTGGCTG
GTGTGGCCAATGCCCTGGCTCACAAATACCACTGAGATCTTTTTCCCTCTGCCAAAAATTATGGGGACAT
CATGAAGCCCCTTGAGCATCTGACTTCTGGCTAATAAAGGAAATTTATTTTCATTGCAATAGTGTGTTGG
AATTTTTTGTGTCTCTCACTCGGAAGGACATATGGGAGGGCAAATCATTTAAAACATCAGAATGAGTATT
TGGTTTAGAGTTTGGCAACATATGCCCATATGCTGGCTGCCATGAACAAAGGTTGGCTATAAAGAGGTCA
TCAGTATATGAAACAGCCCCCTGCTGTCCATTCCTTATTCCATAGAAAAGCCTTGACTTGAGGTTAGATT
TTTTTTATATTTTGTTTTGTGTTATTTTTTTCTTTAACATCCCTAAAATTTTCCTTACATGTTTTACTAG
CCAGATTTTTCCTCCTCTCCTGACTACTCCCAGTCATAGCTGTCCCTCTTCTCTTATGGAGATCCCGAGC
GGTGCGTTTTTATGCTTGTAGTATTGTATAATGTTTTTAAGATCCAAGCTTCTGACCTCTTCTCTTCCTC
CCACAGGGCCTCGAGACAATTGCATCGATGGTACCAGTGAAAGTCTGCAATGAATTCGAGTTGGCGCGCC
TGTCATTCTAAATCTCTCTTTCAGCCTAAAGCTTTTTCCCCGTATCCCCCCAGGTGTCTGCAGGCTCAAA
GAGCAGCGAGAAGCGTTCAGAGGAAAGCGATCCCGTGCCACCTTCCCCGTGCCCGGGCTGTCCCCGCACG
CTGCCGGCTCGGGGATGCGGGGGGAGCGCCGGACCGGAGCGGAGCCCCGGGCGGCTCGCTGCTGCCCCCT
AGCGGGGGAGGGACGTAATTACATCCCTGGGGGCTTTGGGAGGGGGCTGTCCCCGTGAGCTCCCAGGCGC
GCCTGTCATTCTAAATCTCTCTTTCAGCCTAAAGCTTTTTCCCCGTATCCCCCCAGGTGTCTGCAGGCTC
AAAGAGCAGCGAGAAGCGTTCAGAGGAAAGCGATCCCGTGCCACCTTCCCCGTGCCCGGGCTGTCCCCGC
ACGCTGCCGGCTCGGGGATGCGGGGGGAGCGCCGGACCGGAGCGGAGCCCCGGGCGGCTCGCTGCTGCCC
CCTAGCGGGGGAGGGACGTAATTACATCCCTGGGGGCTTTGGGGGGGGGCTGTCCCCGTGAGCTCCCAGG
CGCGCCAACTCGGTACCGTATCGATGTCGACGTTAACGCTAGTGATATCAACTTTGTATAGAAAAGTTGG
CTCCGAATTCGCCCTTGACAGCAGAGATCCAGTTTGGTTAATTAATTGGCTCCGGTGCCCGTCAGTGGGC
AGAGCGCACATCGCCCACAGTCCCCGAGAAGTTGTGGGGAGGGGTCGGCAATTGAACCGGTGCCTAGAGA
AGGTGGCGCGGGGTAAACTGGGAAAGTGATGTCGTGTACTGGCTCCGCCTTTTTCCCGAGGGTGGGGGAG
AACCGTATATAAGTGCAGTAGTCGCCGTGAACGTTCTTTTTCGCAACGGGTTTGCCGCCAGAACACAGGT
AAGTGCCGTGTGTGGTTCCCGCGGGCCTGGCCTCTTTACGGGTTATGGCCCTTGCGTGCCTTGAATTACT
TCCACCTGGCTGCAGTACGTGATTCTTGATCCCGAGCTTCGGGTTGGAAGTGGGTGGGAGAGTTCGAGGC
CTTGCGCTTAAGGAGCCCCTTCGCCTCGTGCTTGAGTTGAGGCCTGGCCTGGGCGCTGGGGCCGCCGCGT
GCGAATCTGGTGGCACCTTCGCGCCTGTCTCGCTGCTTTCGATAAGTCTCTAGCCATTTAAAATTTTTGA
TGACCTGCTGCGACGCTTTTTTTCTGGCAAGATAGTCTTGTAAATGCGGGCCAAGATCTGCACACTGGTA
TTTCGGTTTTTGGGGCCGCGGGCGGCGACGGGGCCCGTGCGTCCCAGCGCACATGTTCGGCGAGGCGGGG
CCTGCGAGCGCGGCCACCGAGAATCGGACGGGGGTAGTCTCAAGCTGGCCGGCCTGCTCTGGTGCCTGGC
CTCGCGCCGCCGTGTATCGCCCCGCCCTGGGCGGCAAGGCTGGCCCGGTCGGCACCAGTTGCGTGAGCGG
AAAGATGGCCGCTTCCCGGCCCTGCTGCAGGGAGCTCAAAATGGAGGACGCGGCGCTCGGGAGAGCGGGC
GGGTGAGTCACCCACACAAAGGAAAAGGGCCTTTCCGTCCTCAGCCGTCGCTTCATGTGACTCCACGGAG
TACCGGGCGCCGTCCAGGCACCTCGATTAGTTCTCGAGCTTTTGGAGTACGTCGTCTTTAGGTTGGGGGG
AGGGGTTTTATGCGATGGAGTTTCCCCACACTGAGTGGGTGGAGACTGAAGTTAGGCCAGCTTGGCACTT
GATGTAATTCTCCTTGGAATTTGCCCTTTTTGAGTTTGGATCTTGGTTCATTCTCAAGCCTCAGACAGTG
GTTCAAAGTTTTTTTCTTCCATTTCAGGTGTCGTGAGAAGGGCGAATTCGACCCAAGTTTGTACAAAAAA
GCAGGCTCGCCACCATGGTGAGCAAGGGCGAGGAGCTGTTCACCGGGGTGGTGCCCATCCTGGTCGAGCT
GGACGGCGACGTAAACGGCCACAAGTTCAGCGTGAGGGGCGAGGGCGAGGGCGATGCCACCAACGGCAAG
CTGACCCTGAAGTTCATCTGCACCACCGGCAAGCTGCCCGTGCCCTGGCCCACCCTCGTGACCACCCTGA
GCCACGGCGTGCAGTGCTTCGCCCGCTACCCCGACCACATGAAGCAGCACGACTTCTTCAAGTCCGCCAT
GCCCGAAGGCTACGTCCAGGAGCGCACCATCTTCTTCAAGGACGACGGCACCTACAAGACCCGCGCCGAG
GTGAAGTTCGAGGGCGACACCCTAGTGAACCGCATCGAGCTGAAGGGCGTCGACTTCAAGGAGGACGGCA
ACATCCTGGGGCACAAGCTGGAGTACAACTTCAACAGCCACAACATCTATATCATGGCCGTCAAGCAGAA
GAACGGCATCAAGGTGAACTTCAAGATCCGCCACAACGTGGAGGACGGCAGCGTGCAGCTCGCCGACCAC
TACCAGCAGAACACCCCCATCGGCGACGGCCCCGTGCTGCTGCCCGACAGCCACTACCTGAGCACCCAGT
CCGTGCTGAGCAAAGACCCCAACGAGAAGCGCGATCACATGGTCCTGCTGGAGTTCCGCACCGCCGCCGG
GATCACTCTCGGCATGGACGAGCTGTACAAGTAATACCACCCAGCTTTCTTGTACAAAGTGGTACGCGTG
AATTCACTCCTCAGGTGCAGGCTGCCTATCAGAAGGTGGTGGCTGGTGTGGCCAATGCCCTGGCTCACAA
ATACCACTGAGATCTTTTTCCCTCTGCCAAAAATTATGGGGACATCATGAAGCCCCTTGAGCATCTGACT
TCTGGCTAATAAAGGAAATTTATTTTCATTGCAATAGTGTGTTGGAATTTTTTGTGTCTCTCACTCGGAA
GGACATATGGGAGGGCAAATCATTTAAAACATCAGAATGAGTATTTGGTTTAGAGTTTGGCAACATATGC
CCATATGCTGGCTGCCATGAACAAAGGTTGGCTATAAAGAGGTCATCAGTATATGAAACAGCCCCCTGCT
GTCCATTCCTTATTCCATAGAAAAGCCTTGACTTGAGGTTAGATTTTTTTTATATTTTGTTTTGTGTTAT
TTTTTTCTTTAACATCCCTAAAATTTTCCTTACATGTTTTACTAGCCAGATTTTTCCTCCTCTCCTGACT
ACTCCCAGTCATAGCTGTCCCTCTTCTCTTATGGAGATCCCTCGACCTGCAGCCCAAGCTTGGCGTAATC
ATGGTCATAGCTGTTTCCTGTGTGAAATTGTTATCCGCTCACAATTCCACACAACATACGAGCCGGAAGC
ATAAAGTGTAAAGCCTGGGGTGCCTAATGAGTGAGCTAACTCACATTAATTGCGTTGCGCTCACTGCCCG
CTTTCCAGTCGGGAAACCTGTCGTGCCAGCGGATCGACAGTACTAAGCTTGGTCTAATACCCAATCTCTC
GTCTTATCCAGATGTTTTATACGCCTCTGGCCCGTGTCTCAAAATCTCTGATGTTACATTGCACAAGATA
AAATAATATCATCATGAACAATAAAACTGTCTGCTTACATAAACAGTAATACAAGGGGTGTTATGAGCCA
TATTCAACGGGAAACGTCGAGGCCGCGATTAAATTCCAACATGGATGCTGATTTATATGGGTATAAATGG
GCTCGCGATAATGTCGGGCAATCAGGTGCGACAATCTATCGCTTGTATGGGAAGCCCGATGCGCCAGAGT
TGTTTCTGAAACATGGCAAAGGTAGCGTTGCCAATGATGTTACAGATGAGATGGTCAGACTAAACTGGCT
GACGGAATTTATGCCTCTTCCGACCATCAAGCATTTTATCCGTACTCCTGATGATGCATGGTTACTCACC
ACTGCGATCCCCGGAAAAACAGCATTCCAGGTATTAGAAGAATATCCTGATTCAGGTGAAAATATTGTTG
ATGCGCTGGCAGTGTTCCTGCGCCGGTTGCATTCGATTCCTGTTTGTAATTGTCCTTTTAACAGCGATCG
CGTATTTCGTCTCGCTCAGGCGCAATCACGAATGAATAACGGTTTGGTTGATGCGAGTGATTTTGATGAC
GAGCGTAATGGCTGGCCTGTTGAACAAGTCTGGAAAGAAATGCATAAACTTTTGCCATTCTCACCGGATT
CAGTCGTCACTCATGGTGATTTCTCACTTGATAACCTTATTTTTGACGAGGGGAAATTAATAGGTTGTAT
TGATGTTGGACGAGTCGGAATCGCAGACCGATACCAGGATCTTGCCATCCTATGGAACTGCCTCGGTGAG
TTTTCTCCTTCATTACAGAAACGGCTTTTTCAAAAATATGGTATTGATAATCCTGATATGAATAAATTGC
AGTTTCATTTGATGCTCGATGAGTTTTTCTAATCAGAATTGGTTAATTGGTTGTAACACTGGCAGAGCAT
TACGCTGACTTGACGGGACGGCGCAAGCTCATGACCAAAATCCCTTAACGTGAGTTACGCGTCGTTCCAC
TGAGCGTCAGAGGTATCACTAGTATTACAGAGGTAAGTTATAACAGTCGCCTAACCC
