>Addgene plasmid #103199 | LSB-hsa-miR-128-2-5p | depositor partial sequence | sequence record 195448 | hsa-miR-128-2-5p target
TCTCGTACAGTGTATCGGCCCCC
