>Addgene plasmid #103199 | LSB-hsa-miR-128-2-5p | addgene partial sequence | sequence record 254674 | mKate2-F 5'-ACCCGCTAAGAACCTCAAGA-3'
TGGAAGAATCAAGGAGGCCGACAAAGAGACATACGTCGAGCAGCACGAGGTGGCTGTGGCCAGATACTGC
GACCTCCCTAGCAAACTGGGGCACAAACTTAATTGAGAATTCTACCACCCAGCTTTCTTGTACAAAGTGG
TACGTCTCAAGACCAGAGGTCTCTGCTTAGAGGTATTCTCGTACAGTGTATCGGCCCCCTCTCGTACAGT
GTATCGGCCCCCTCTCGTACAGTGTATCGGCCCCCTCTCGTACAGTGTATCGGCCCCCCAACCAGAAGAG
ACCTGTGCTTCACTCCTCAGGTGCAGGCTGCCTATCAGAAGGTGGTGGCTGGTGTGGCCAATGCCCTGGC
TCACAAATACCACTGAGATCTTTTTCCCTCTGCCAAAAATTATGGGGACATCATGAAGCCCCTTGAGCAT
CTGACTTCTGGCTAATAAAGGAAATTTATTTTCATTGCAATAGTGTGTTGGAATTTTTTGTGTCTCTCAC
TCGGAAGGACATATGGGAGGGCAAATCATTTAAAACATCAGAATGAGTATTTGGTTTAGAGTTTGGCAAC
ATATGCCCATATGCTGGCTGCCATGAACAAAGGTTGGCTATAAAGAGGTCATCAGTATATGAAACAGCCC
CCTGCTGTCCATT
